Addgene plasmid #238775: SRSF1-LgBiT Fusion Vector
Depositing lab: Promega Corporation.
Backbone
  Vector backbone: pFC219K LgBiT CMV-Hyg Flexi Vector
  Vector type: Mammalian Expression
  Selectable markers: Hygromycin
Growth in bacteria
  Bacterial resistance: Kanamycin, 50 μg/mL
  Growth temperature: 37°C
  Growth strain: DH5alpha
  Copy number: High Copy
Gene/Insert
  Gene/Insert name: SRSF1
  Species: H. sapiens (human)
  Mutation: None
  Entrez Gene: SRSF1 (a.k.a. ASF, NEDFBA, SF2, SF2p33, SFRS1, SRp30a)
  Promoter: CMV
  Tag / fusion protein: LgBiT (C terminal on backbone)
  Cloning method: Other
How to cite: SRSF1-LgBiT Fusion Vector was a gift from Promega Corporation (Addgene plasmid # 238775 ; http://n2t.net/addgene:238775 ; RRID:Addgene_238775)
