[The description below was written by a language model from this plasmid's Addgene catalogue record and pLannotate feature annotations shown in this document.]
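Description:
SRSF1-LgBiT Fusion Vector is a mammalian expression plasmid from the NanoBiT family. According to the catalogue it is built on the pFC219K LgBiT CMV-Hyg Flexi backbone. It encodes unmutated human SRSF1 (also known as ASF/SF2), a serine/arginine-rich splicing factor that helps define splice sites and regulates alternative splicing. SRSF1 is fused at its C terminus to LgBiT, the large subunit of split NanoLuc luciferase. The feature table agrees with this layout: the SRSF1 coding sequence is followed, after a short unannotated gap, by a NanoLuc fragment corresponding to LgBiT. An SV40 polyadenylation signal lies further downstream, though it is annotated on the opposite strand. LgBiT has little activity alone and regains luminescence when it is brought together with a small complementary peptide (SmBiT or HiBiT) carried on a partner protein. The plasmid is therefore suited to luminescence-based assays of SRSF1 protein interactions in live cells, although the record does not state a specific application.

The plasmid is propagated in E. coli through a high-copy ColE1/pUC-type origin under kanamycin selection. A cer site is also present, which helps keep the plasmid monomeric. The sequenced record differs from the catalogue fields in two respects. The catalogue lists a CMV promoter, but the annotation places an HSV thymidine kinase promoter directly upstream of SRSF1 and finds no CMV element. The catalogue also gives hygromycin as the mammalian marker, but the only resistance gene annotated is neo (nptII). This gene sits behind tandem SV40 and EM7 promoters, which would give kanamycin resistance in bacteria and G418/neomycin resistance in mammalian cells. Because of these differences, the promoter and the selection marker should be checked against the sequence. The remaining small annotated fragments (T7 terminator, M13 ori, bom, tnpA) appear to be backbone remnants.
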