Features (pLannotate 1.2.2; 17 found; start..end, strand, type, name):
      2..753     +  promoter       HSV TK promoter: herpes simplex virus thymidine kinase promoter
    802..1509    +  CDS            SRSF1: SRSF1_HUMAN - Also known as ASF, SF2, SF2P33, SFRS1. Experimental evidence at protein level: Swiss-Prot protein existence level 1. Plays a role in preventing exon skipping, ensuring the accuracy of splicing and regulating alternative splicing. Interacts with other spliceosomal components, via the RS domains, to form a bridge between the 5'- and 3'-splice site binding components, U1 snRNP and U2AF. Can stimulate binding of U1 snRNP to a 5'-splice site- containing pre-mRNA. Binds to purine-rich RNA sequences, either the octamer, 5'-RGAAGAAC-3' (r=A or G) or the decamers, AGGACAGAGC/AGGACGAAGC. B
   1600..2070    +  CDS            Nluc (fragment): NanoLuc® luciferase human codon-optimized
   2085..2114    +  misc_feature   MCS (fragment): pUC18/19 multiple cloning site
   2121..2170    +  CDS            SET1 (fragment): solubility-enhancement tag derived from T7 phage gene 10B
   2178..2197    +  terminator     T7 terminator (fragment): transcription terminator for bacteriophage T7 RNA polymerase
   2219..2340    -  polyA_signal   SV40 poly(A) signal: SV40 polyadenylation signal
   2363..2431    -  CDS            large T antigen (fragment): large T antigen from SV40 (simian virus 40)
   2436..2468    +  rep_origin     M13 ori (fragment): M13 bacteriophage origin of replication; arrow indicates direction of (+) strand synthesis
   2469..2520    -  misc_feature   bom (fragment): basis of mobility region from pBR322
   2585..2942    +  promoter       SV40 promoter: SV40 enhancer and early promoter
   2957..3004    +  promoter       EM7 promoter: synthetic bacterial promoter&nbsp
   3036..3827    +  CDS            neo: KKA2_KLEPN - Also known as kan, nptII. Experimental evidence at protein level: Swiss-Prot protein existence level 1. Resistance to kanamycin, neomycin, paromomycin, ribostamycin, butirosin and gentamicin B. From Klebsiella pneumoniae.
   3894..3942    +  polyA_signal   poly(A) signal: synthetic polyadenylation signal
   3963..4052    -  CDS            tnpA (fragment): TN5P_ECOLX - Also known as tnp. Experimental evidence at protein level: Swiss-Prot protein existence level 1. Mediates transposition of transposon Tn5 by a 'cut and paste' mechanism. First, the monomeric transposase binds the 19 bp inverted DNA repeats flanking the transposon. Then, dimerization of the DNA- bound transposase creates a synaptic DNA complex. After nicking of the first DNA strand, excision of the transposon proceeds through a series of intermediates. The transposase then mediates the insertion of the transposon at a new site by strand transfer. The activity of the wild- type tran
   4181..4769    -  rep_origin     ori: high-copy-number ColE1/pMB1/pBR322/pUC origin of replication
   4885..5168    +  misc_feature   cer region: ColE1-derived recombination site that helps to maintain plasmids as monomers
>Addgene plasmid #238775 | SRSF1-LgBiT Fusion Vector | addgene full sequence | sequence record 479815 | Addgene NGS Result
AAATGAGTCTTCGGACCTCGCGGGGGCCGCTTAAGCGGTGGTTAGGGTTTGTCTGACGCGGGGGGAGGGG
GAAGGAACGAAACACTCTCATTCGGAGGCGGCTCGGGGTTTGGTCTTGGTGGCCACGGGCACGCAGAAGA
GCGCCGCGATCCTCTTAAGCACCCCCCCGCCCTCCGTGGAGGCGGGGGTTTGGTCGGCGGGTGGTAACTG
GCGGGCCGCTGACTCGGGCGGGTCGCGCGCCCCAGAGTGTGACCTTTTCGGTCTGCTCGCAGACCCCCGG
GCGGCGCCGCCGCGGCGGCGACGGGCTCGCTGGGTCCTAGGCTCCATGGGGACCGTATACGTGGACAGGC
TCTGGAGCATCCGCACGACTGCGGTGATATTACCGGAGACCTTCTGCGGGACGAGCCGGGTCACGCGGCT
GACGCGGAGCGTCCGTTGGGCGACAAACACCAGGACGGGGCACAGGTACACTATCTTGTCACCCGGAGGC
GCGAGGGACTGCAGGAGCTTCAGGGAGTGGCGCAGCTGCTTCATCCCCGTGGCCCGTTGCTCGCGTTTGC
TGGCGGTGTCCCCGGAAGAAATATATTTGCATGTCTTTAGTTCTATGATGACACAAACCCCGCCCAGCGT
CTTGTCATTGGCGAAGTCGAACACGCAGATGCAGTCGGGGCGGCGCGGTCCCAGGTCCACTTCGCATATT
AAGGTGACGCGTGTGGCCTCGAACACCGAGCGACCCTGCAGCGACCCGCTTAAAAGCTTGGCAATCCGGT
ACTGTTGGTAAAGCCACCGCTAGCGATCGCCATGTCGGGAGGTGGTGTGATTCGTGGCCCCGCAGGGAAC
AACGATTGCCGCATCTACGTGGGTAACTTACCTCCAGACATCCGAACCAAGGACATTGAGGACGTGTTCT
ACAAATACGGCGCTATCCGCGACATCGACCTCAAGAATCGCCGCGGGGGACCGCCCTTCGCCTTCGTTGA
GTTCGAGGACCCGCGAGACGCGGAAGACGCGGTGTATGGTCGCGACGGCTATGATTACGATGGGTACCGT
CTGCGGGTGGAGTTTCCTCGAAGCGGCCGTGGAACAGGCCGAGGCGGCGGCGGGGGTGGAGGTGGCGGAG
CTCCCCGAGGTCGCTATGGCCCCCCATCCAGGCGGTCTGAAAACAGAGTGGTTGTCTCTGGACTGCCTCC
AAGTGGAAGTTGGCAGGATTTAAAGGATCACATGCGTGAAGCAGGTGATGTATGTTATGCTGATGTTTAC
CGAGATGGCACTGGTGTCGTGGAGTTTGTACGGAAAGAAGATATGACCTATGCAGTTCGAAAACTGGATA
ACACTAAGTTTAGATCTCATGAGGGAGAAACTGCCTACATCCGGGTTAAAGTTGATGGGCCCAGAAGTCC
AAGTTATGGAAGATCTCGATCTCGAAGCCGTAGTCGTAGCAGAAGCCGTAGCAGAAGCAACAGCAGGAGT
CGCAGTTACTCCCCAAGGAGAAGCAGAGGATCACCACGCTATTCTCCCCGTCATAGCAGATCTCGCTCTC
GTACAGTTTCTCAAGGCAGTTCAGGTGGTGGCGGGAGCGGAGGTGGAGGCTCGAGCGGTGTCTTCACACT
CGAAGATTTCGTTGGGGACTGGGAACAGACAGCCGCCTACAACCTGGACCAAGTCCTTGAACAGGGAGGT
GTGTCCAGTTTGCTGCAGAATCTCGCCGTGTCCGTAACTCCGATCCAAAGGATTGTCCGGAGCGGTGAAA
ATGCCCTGAAGATCGACATCCATGTCATCATCCCGTATGAAGGTCTGAGCGCCGACCAAATGGCCCAGAT
CGAAGAGGTGTTTAAGGTGGTGTACCCTGTGGATGATCATCACTTTAAGGTGATCCTGCCCTATGGCACA
CTGGTAATCGACGGGGTTACGCCGAACATGCTGAACTATTTCGGACGGCCGTATGAAGGCATCGCCGTGT
TCGACGGCAAAAAGATCACTGTAACAGGGACCCTGTGGAACGGCAACAAAATTATCGACGAGCGCCTGAT
CACCCCCGACGGCTCCATGCTGTTCCGAGTAACCATCAACAGCTAAGGCCGCGACTCTAGAGTCGACCTG
CAGGCATGCAAGCTGATCCGGCTGCTAACAAAGCCCGAAAGGAAGCTGAGTTGGCTGCTGCCACCGCTGA
GCAATAACTAGCATAACCCCTTGGGGCGGCCGCTTCGAGCAGACATGATAAGATACATTGATGAGTTTGG
ACAAACCACAACTAGAATGCAGTGAAAAAAATGCTTTATTTGTGAAATTTGTGATGCTATTGCTTTATTT
GTAACCATTATAAGCTGCAATAAACAAGTTAACAACAACAATTGCATTCATTTTATGTTTCAGGTTCAGG
GGGAGATGTGGGAGGTTTTTTTAAGCAAGTAAAACCTCTACAAATGTGGTAAAATCGAATTTTAACAAAA
TATTAACGCTTACAATTTCCTGATGCGGTATTTTCTCCTTACGCATCTGTGCGGTATTTCACACCGCATA
CGCGGATCTGCGCAGCACCATGGCCTGAAATAACCTCTGAAAGAGGAACTTGGTTAGGTACCTTCTGAGG
CGGAAAGAACCAGCTGTGGAATGTGTGTCAGTTAGGGTGTGGAAAGTCCCCAGGCTCCCCAGCAGGCAGA
AGTATGCAAAGCATGCATCTCAATTAGTCAGCAACCAGGTGTGGAAAGTCCCCAGGCTCCCCAGCAGGCA
GAAGTATGCAAAGCATGCATCTCAATTAGTCAGCAACCATAGTCCCGCCCCTAACTCCGCCCATCCCGCC
CCTAACTCCGCCCAGTTCCGCCCATTCTCCGCCCCATGGCTGACTAATTTTTTTTATTTATGCAGAGGCC
GAGGCCGCCTCGGCCTCTGAGCTATTCCAGAAGTAGTGAGGAGGCTTTTTTGGAGGCCTAGGCTTTTGCA
AAAAGCTTAATTAACTGTTGACAATTAATCATCGGCATAGTATATCGGCATAGTATAATACGACAAGGTG
AGGAACTAAACCCAGGAGGCAGATCATGATTGAACAAGATGGATTGCACGCAGGTTCTCCGGCCGCTTGG
GTGGAGAGGCTATTCGGCTATGACTGGGCACAACAGACAATCGGCTGCTCTGATGCCGCCGTGTTCCGGC
TGTCAGCGCAGGGGCGCCCGGTTCTTTTTGTCAAGACCGACCTGTCCGGTGCCCTGAATGAACTGCAGGA
CGAGGCAGCGCGGCTATCGTGGCTGGCCACGACGGGCGTTCCTTGCGCAGCTGTGCTCGACGTTGTCACT
GAAGCGGGAAGGGACTGGCTGCTATTGGGCGAAGTGCCGGGGCAGGATCTCCTGTCATCTCACCTTGCTC
CTGCCGAGAAAGTATCCATCATGGCTGATGCAATGCGGCGGCTGCATACGCTTGATCCGGCTACCTGCCC
ATTCGACCACCAAGCGAAACATCGCATCGAGCGAGCACGTACTCGGATGGAAGCCGGTCTTGTCGATCAG
GATGATCTGGACGAAGAGCATCAGGGGCTCGCGCCAGCCGAACTGTTCGCCAGGCTCAAGGCGCGCATGC
CCGACGGCGAGGATCTCGTCGTGACCCATGGCGATGCCTGCTTGCCGAATATCATGGTGGAAAATGGCCG
CTTTTCTGGATTCATCGACTGTGGCCGGCTGGGTGTGGCGGACCGCTATCAGGACATAGCGTTGGCTACC
CGTGATATTGCTGAAGAGCTTGGCGGCGAATGGGCTGACCGCTTCCTCGTGCTTTACGGTATCGCCGCTC
CCGATTCGCAGCGCATCGCCTTCTATCGCCTTCTTGACGAGTTCTTCTGAGCGGGACTCTGGGGTTCGAA
ATGACCGACCAAGCGACGCCCAACCTGCCATCACGATGGCCGCAATAAAATATCTTTATTTTCATTACAT
CTGTGTGTTGGTTTTTTGTGTGAATCGATAGCGATAAGGATCCTCTTTGCGCTTGCGTTTTCCCTTGTCC
AGATAGCCCAGTAGCTGACATTCATCCGGGGTCAGCACCGTTTCTGCGGACTGGCTTTCTACCCGGTATC
AGCTCACTCAAAGGCGGTAATACGGTTATCCACAGAATCAGGGGATAACGCAGGAAAGAACATGTGAGCA
AAAGGCCAGCAAAAGGCCAGGAACCGTAAAAAGGCCGCGTTGCTGGCGTTTTTCCATAGGCTCCGCCCCC
CTGACGAGCATCACAAAAATCGACGCTCAAGTCAGAGGTGGCGAAACCCGACAGGACTATAAAGATACCA
GGCGTTTCCCCCTGGAAGCTCCCTCGTGCGCTCTCCTGTTCCGACCCTGCCGCTTACCGGATACCTGTCC
GCCTTTCTCCCTTCGGGAAGCGTGGCGCTTTCTCATAGCTCACGCTGTAGGTATCTCAGTTCGGTGTAGG
TCGTTCGCTCCAAGCTGGGCTGTGTGCACGAACCCCCCGTTCAGCCCGACCGCTGCGCCTTATCCGGTAA
CTATCGTCTTGAGTCCAACCCGGTAAGACACGACTTATCGCCACTGGCAGCAGCCACTGGTAACAGGATT
AGCAGAGCGAGGTATGTAGGCGGTGCTACAGAGTTCTTGAAGTGGTGGCCTAACTACGGCTACACTAGAA
GGACAGTATTTGGTATCTGCGCTCTGCTGAAGCCAGTTACCTTCGGAAAAAGAGTTGGTAGCTCTTGATC
CGGCAAACAAACCACCGCTGGTAGCGGTGGTTTTTTTGTTTGCAAGCAGCAGATTACGCGCAGAAAAAAA
GGATTTCAAGAAGATCCTTTGATCTTTTCTACGGGGTCTGACGCTCAGTGGAACGAAAACTCACGTTAAG
GGATTTTGGTCATGAGATTATCAAAAAGGATCTTCACCTAGATCCTTTTATAGTCCGGAAATACAGGAAC
GCACGCTGGATGGCCCTTCGCTGGGATGGTGAAACCATGAAAAATGGCAGCTTCAGTGGATTAAGTGGGG
GTAATGTGGCCTGTACCCTCTGGTTGCATAGGTATTCATACGGTTAAAATTTATCAGGCGCGATTGCGGC
AGTTTTTCGGGTGGTTTGTTGCCATTTTTACCTGTCTGCTGCCGTGATCGCGCTGAACGCGTTTTAGCGG
TGCGTACAATTAAGGGATTATGGTAAATCCACTTACTGTCTGCCCTCGTAGCCATCGAGATAAACCGCAG
TACTCCGGCCACGATGCGTCCGGCGTAGAGGATCGAGATCT
